Addgene plasmid #204702: pMXSIP-TMEM141-FLAG
Purpose: expresses TMEM141-FLAG in mammalian cells
Depositing lab: William Kaelin. Depositing organization: Dana-Farber Cancer Institute. Publication: Mitochondrial remodeling and ischemic protection by G protein-coupled receptor 35 agonists. Wyant GA, Yu W, Doulamis IP, Nomoto RS, Saeed MY, Duignan T, McCully JD, Kaelin WG Jr. Science. 2022 Aug 5;377(6606):621-629. doi: 10.1126/science.abm1638. Epub 2022 Aug 4. PubMed 35926043.
Backbone
  Vector backbone: pMXS
  Vector type: Mammalian Expression
  Selectable markers: Puromycin
Growth in bacteria
  Bacterial resistance: Ampicillin, 100 μg/mL
  Growth temperature: 37°C
  Growth strain: NEB Stable
  Copy number: High Copy
Gene/Insert
  Gene/Insert name: TMEM141
  Species: H. sapiens (human)
  Entrez Gene: TMEM141
  Tag / fusion protein: FLAG (C terminal on insert)
  Cloning method: Restriction Enzyme; 5′ cloning site EcoRI (unknown if destroyed); 3′ cloning site NotI (unknown if destroyed)
  Sequencing primers: 5′ TTGGATACACGCCGCCCAC
Terms and licenses: Academic/Nonprofit Terms; Industry Terms: Not Available to Industry
How to cite: pMXSIP-TMEM141-FLAG was a gift from William Kaelin (Addgene plasmid # 204702 ; http://n2t.net/addgene:204702 ; RRID:Addgene_204702)
