[The description below was written by a language model from this plasmid's Addgene catalogue record and pLannotate feature annotations shown in this document.]
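Description:
pMXSIP-TMEM141-FLAG is a Moloney murine leukemia virus (MMLV)-based gammaretroviral expression plasmid built on the pMXS backbone, designed to express human TMEM141 with a C-terminal FLAG tag in mammalian cells. Although it is catalogued simply as a mammalian expression vector, the annotated 6.2 kb sequence shows the standard retroviral transfer-vector layout. A 5′ MMLV LTR is followed by the Ψ packaging signal, a truncated gag segment lacking its start codon, and a pol-derived region carrying the splice acceptor. These elements allow the transcript to be packaged into viral particles when gag, pol and env are supplied in trans by packaging cells or helper plasmids. In bacteria the plasmid is maintained at high copy through a ColE1/pUC-type origin and selected with ampicillin via the bla gene and its promoter.

The payload lies between the LTRs. No internal promoter is annotated, so expression is presumably driven from the 5′ LTR. The TMEM141 coding sequence, cloned between EcoRI and NotI sites, is followed directly by a short FLAG sequence; the annotation tool matches it as a fragment of 3xFLAG, and its length is consistent with a single epitope. Downstream, an EMCV IRES links the puromycin N-acetyltransferase gene to the same transcript, so puromycin-resistant cells should also express the tagged protein. The 3′ LTR region is annotated in two adjoining pieces, one matching a fragment of a ΔU3 self-inactivating LTR, but the table alone does not establish whether the vector is truly self-inactivating. A short lacI fragment in the backbone appears to be a cloning remnant. The construct is suited to making stable, puromycin-selected cell populations in which TMEM141 can be detected or immunoprecipitated through its FLAG epitope.
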