Features (pLannotate 1.2.2; 15 found; start..end, strand, type, name):
     22..615     +  LTR            LTR: long terminal repeat from Moloney murine leukemia virus
    678..877     +  misc_feature   MMLV Ψ: packaging signal of Moloney murine leukemia virus (MMLV)
    929..1017    +  misc_feature   MESV Ψ (fragment): packaging signal of murine embryonic stem cell virus
   1094..1510    +  CDS            gag (truncated): truncated Moloney murine leukemia virus (MMLV) gag gene lacking the start codon
   1520..1894    +  misc_feature   pol region: Moloney murine leukemia virus (MMLV) pol region containing the splice acceptor site
   1951..2274    +  CDS            TMEM141: TM141_HUMAN - Experimental evidence at protein level: Swiss-Prot protein existence level 1. From Homo sapiens (Human).
   2280..2300    +  CDS            3xFLAG (fragment): three tandem FLAG® epitope tags
   2432..2894    +  misc_feature   IRES: internal ribosome entry site (IRES) of the encephalomyocarditis virus (EMCV)
   2914..3510    +  CDS            PuroR (fragment): puromycin N-acetyltransferase; pac from Streptomyces; confers resistance to puromycin
   3559..3680    +  LTR            3' LTR (ΔU3) (fragment): self-inactivating 3' long terminal repeat (LTR) from Moloney murine leukemia virus
   3681..4150    +  LTR            LTR: long terminal repeat from Moloney murine leukemia virus
   4216..4268    -  CDS            lacI (fragment): lac repressor; lacI; The lac repressor binds to the lac operator to inhibit transcription in E. coli. This inhibition can be relieved by adding lactose or isopropyl-β-D-thiogalactopyranoside (IPTG).
   4451..5039    -  rep_origin     ori: high-copy-number ColE1/pMB1/pBR322/pUC origin of replication
   5203..6063    -  CDS            AmpR: β-lactamase; bla; confers resistance to ampicillin, carbenicillin, and related antibiotics
   6064..6168    -  promoter       AmpR promoter: bla
>Addgene plasmid #204702 | pMXSIP-TMEM141-FLAG | addgene full sequence | sequence record 404002 | Addgene NGS Result
CCCGAAAAGTGCCACCTGCATAATGAAAGACCCCACCTGTAGGTTTGGCAAGCTAGCTTAAGTAACGCCA
TTTTGCAAGGCATGGAAAAATACATAACTGAGAATAGAAAAGTTCAGATCAAGGTCAGGAACAGATGGAA
CAGCTGAATATGGGCCAAACAGGATATCTGTGGTAAGCAGTTCCTGCCCCGGCTCAGGGCCAAGAACAGA
TGGAACAGCTGAATATGGGCCAAACAGGATATCTGTGGTAAGCAGTTCCTGCCCCGGCTCAGGGCCAAGA
ACAGATGGTCCCCAGATGCGGTCCAGCCCTCAGCAGTTTCTAGAGAACCATCAGATGTTTCCAGGGTGCC
CCAAGGACCTGAAATGACCCTGTGCCTTATTTGAACTAACCAATCAGTTCGCTTCTCGCTTCTGTTCGCG
CGCTTCTGCTCCCCGAGCTCAATAAAAGAGCCCACAACCCCTCACTCGGCGCGCCAGTCCTCCGATTGAC
TGAGTCGCCCGGGTACCCGTGTATCCAATAAACCCTCTTGCAGTTGCATCCGACTTGTGGTCTCGCTGTT
CCTTGGGAGGGTCTCCTCTGAGTGATTGACTACCCGTCAGCGGGGGTCTTTCATTTGGGGGCTCGTCCGG
GATCGGGAGACCCCTGCCCAGGGACCACCGACCCACCACCGGGAGGTAAGCTGGCCAGCAACTTATCTGT
GTCTGTCCGATTGTCTAGTGTCTATGACTGATTTTATGCGCCTGCGTCGGTACTAGTTAGCTAACTAGCT
CTGTATCTGGCGGACCCGTGGTGGAACTGACGAGTTCGGAACACCCGGCCGCAACCCTGGGAGACGTCCC
AGGGACTTCGGGGGCCGTTTTTGTGGCCCGACCTGAGTCCAAAAATCCCGATCGTTTTGGACTCTTTGGT
GCACCCCCCTAATAGGAGGGATATGTGGTTCTGGTAGGAGACGAGAACCTAAAACAGTTCCCGCCTCCGT
CTGAATTTTTGCTTTCGGTTTGGGACCGAAGCCGCGCCGCGCGTCTTGTCTGCTGCAGCATCGTTCTGTG
TTGTCTCTGTCTGACTGTGTTTCTGTATTTGTCTGAAAATTAGGGCCAGACTGTTACCACTCCCTTAAGT
TTGACCTTAGGTCACTGGAAAGATGTCGAGCGGATCGCTCACAACCAGTCGGTAGATGTCAAGAAGAGAC
GTTGGGTTACCTTCTGCTCTGCAGAATGGCCAACCTTTAACGTCGGATGGCCGCGAGACGGCACCTTTAA
CCGAGACCTCATCACCCAGGTTAAGATCAAGGTCTTTTCACCTGGCCCGCATGGACACCCAGACCAGGTC
CCCTACATCGTGACCTGGGAAGCCTTGGCTTTTGACCCCCCTCCCTGGGTCAAGCCCTTTGTACACCCTA
AGCCTCCGCCTCCTCTTCCTCCATCCGCCCCGTCTCTCCCCCTTGAACCTCCTCGTTCGACCCCGCCTCG
ATCCTCCCTTTATCCAGCCCTCACTCCTTCTCTAGGCGCCCCCATATGGCCATATGAGATCTTATATGGG
GCACCCCCGCCCCTTGTAAACTTCCCTGACCCTGACATGACAAGAGTTACTAACAGCCCCTCTCTCCAAG
CTCACTTACAGGCTCTCTACTTAGTCCAGCACGAAGTCTGGAGACCTCTGGCGGCAGCCTACCAAGAACA
ACTGGACCGACCGGTGGTACCTCACCCTTACCGAGTCGGCGACACAGTGTGGGTCCGCCGACACCAGACT
AAGAACCTAGAACCTCGCTGGAAAGGACCTTACACAGTCCTGCTGACCACCCCCACCGCCCTCAAAGTAG
ACGGCATCGCAGCTTGGATACACGCCGCCCACGTGAAGGCTGCCGACCCCGGGGGTGGACCATCCTCTAG
ACTGCCGGATCTAGCTAGTTAATTAAGGATCCCAGTGTGGTGGTACGGGAATTCGCCACCATGGTGAACT
TGGGTCTGTCCCGGGTGGACGACGCCGTGGCTGCCAAGCACCCGGGACTCGGGGAGTATGCCGCATGCCA
GTCACACGCCTTCATGAAGGGCGTTTTCACCTTCGTCACAGGCACCGGCATGGCCTTTGGCTTGCAGATG
TTCATTCAGAGGAAGTTTCCATACCCTTTGCAGTGGAGCCTCCTAGTGGCCGTGGTTGCAGGCTCTGTGG
TCAGCTACGGGGTGACGAGAGTGGAGTCGGAGAAATGCAACAACCTCTGGCTCTTCCTGGAGACCGGGCA
GCTCCCCAAAGACAGGAGCACAGATCAGAGAAGCGGGGGGGACTACAAAGACGATGACGACAAGTAAGCG
GCCGCCGCTACGTAAATTCCGCCCCCCCCCCTAACGTTACTGGCCGAAGCCGCTTGGAATAAGGCCGGTG
TGCGTTTGTCTATATGTTATTTTCCACCATATTGCCGTCTTTTGGCAATGTGAGGGCCCGGAAACCTGGC
CCTGTCTTCTTGACGAGCATTCCTAGGGGTCTTTCCCCTCTCGCCAAAGGAATGCAAGGTCTGTTGAATG
TCGTGAAGGAAGCAGTTCCTCTGGAAGCTTCTTGAAGACAAACAACGTCTGTAGCGACCCTTTGCAGGCA
GCGGAACCCCCCACCTGGCGACAGGTGCCTCTGCGGCCAAAAGCCACGTGTATAAGATACACCTGCAAAG
GCGGCACAACCCCAGTGCCACGTTGTGAGTTGGATAGTTGTGGAAAGAGTCAAATGGCTCTCCTCAAGCG
TATTCAACAAGGGGCTGAAGGATGCCCAGAAGGTACCCCATTGTATGGGATCTGATCTGGGGCCTCGGTG
CACATGCTTTACATGTGTTTAGTCGAGGTTAAAAAAACGTCTAGGCCCCCCGAACCACGGGGACGTGGTT
TTCCTTTGAAAAACACGATGATAATATGGCCACAACCATGGTTACCGAGTACAAGCCCACGGTGCGCCTC
GCCACCCGCGACGACGTCCCCAGGGCCGTACGCACCCTCGCCGCCGCGTTCGCCGACTACCCCGCCACGC
GCCACACCGTCGATCCGGACCGCCACATCGAGCGGGTCACCGAGCTGCAAGAACTCTTCCTCACGCGCGT
CGGGCTCGACATCGGCAAGGTGTGGGTCGCGGACGACGGCGCCGCGGTGGCGGTCTGGACCACGCCGGAG
AGCGTCGAAGCGGGGGCGGTGTTCGCCGAGATCGGCCCGCGCATGGCCGAGTTGAGCGGTTCCCGGCTGG
CCGCGCAGCAACAGATGGAAGGCCTCCTGGCGCCGCACCGGCCCAAGGAGCCCGCGTGGTTCCTGGCCAC
CGTCGGCGTCTCGCCCGACCACCAGGGCAAGGGTCTGGGCAGCGCCGTCGTGCTCCCCGGAGTGGAGGCG
GCCGAGCGCGCCGGGGTGCCCGCCTTCCTGGAGACCTCCGCGCCCCGCAACCTCCCCTTCTACGAGCGGC
TCGGCTTCACCGTCACCGCCGACGTCGAGGTGCCCGAAGGACCGCGCACCTGGTGCATGACCCGCAAGCC
CGGTGCCTGAGTCGACGATAAAATAAAAGATTTTATTTAGTCTCCAGAAAAAGGGGGGAATGAAAGACCC
CACCTGTAGGTTTGGCAAGCTAGCTTAAGTAACGCCATTTTGCAAGGCATGGAAAAATACATAACTGAGA
ATAGAGAAGTTCAGATCAAGGTCAGGAACAGATGGAACAGCTGAATATGGGCCAAACAGGATATCTGTGG
TAAGCAGTTCCTGCCCCGGCTCAGGGCCAAGAACAGATGGAACAGCTGAATATGGGCCAAACAGGATATC
TGTGGTAAGCAGTTCCTGCCCCGGCTCAGGGCCAAGAACAGATGGTCCCCAGATGCGGTCCAGCCCTCAG
CAGTTTCTAGAGAACCATCAGATGTTTCCAGGGTGCCCCAAGGACCTGAAATGACCCTGTGCCTTATTTG
AACTAACCAATCAGTTCGCTTCTCGCTTCTGTTCGCGCGCTTCTGCTCCCCGAGCTCAATAAAAGAGCCC
ACAACCCCTCACTCGGGGCGCCAGTCCTCCGATTGACTGAGTCGCCCGGGTACCCGTGTATCCAATAAAC
CCTCTTGCAGTTGCATCCGACTTGTGGTCTCGCTGTTCCTTGGGAGGGTCTCCTCTGAGTGATTGACTAC
CCGTCAGCGGGGGTCTTTCACATGCAGCATGTATCAAAATTAATTTGGTTTTTTTTCTTAAGTATTTACA
TTAAATGGCCATAGTTGCATTAATGAATCGGCCAACGCGCGGGGAGAGGCGGTTTGCGTATTGGGCGCTC
TTCCGCTTCCTCGCTCACTGACTCGCTGCGCTCGGTCGTTCGGCTGCGGCGAGCGGTATCAGCTCACTCA
AAGGCGGTAATACGGTTATCCACAGAATCAGGGGATAACGCAGGAAAGAACATGTGAGCAAAAGGCCAGC
AAAAGGCCAGGAACCGTAAAAAGGCCGCGTTGCTGGCGTTTTTCCATAGGCTCCGCCCCCCTGACGAGCA
TCACAAAAATCGACGCTCAAGTCAGAGGTGGCGAAACCCGACAGGACTATAAAGATACCAGGCGTTTCCC
CCTGGAAGCTCCCTCGTGCGCTCTCCTGTTCCGACCCTGCCGCTTACCGGATACCTGTCCGCCTTTCTCC
CTTCGGGAAGCGTGGCGCTTTCTCATAGCTCACGCTGTAGGTATCTCAGTTCGGTGTAGGTCGTTCGCTC
CAAGCTGGGCTGTGTGCACGAACCCCCCGTTCAGCCCGACCGCTGCGCCTTATCCGGTAACTATCGTCTT
GAGTCCAACCCGGTAAGACACGACTTATCGCCACTGGCAGCAGCCACTGGTAACAGGATTAGCAGAGCGA
GGTATGTAGGCGGTGCTACAGAGTTCTTGAAGTGGTGGCCTAACTACGGCTACACTAGAAGAACAGTATT
TGGTATCTGCGCTCTGCTGAAGCCAGTTACCTTCGGAAAAAGAGTTGGTAGCTCTTGATCCGGCAAACAA
ACCACCGCTGGTAGCGGTGGTTTTTTTGTTTGCAAGCAGCAGATTACGCGCAGAAAAAAAGGATCTCAAG
AAGATCCTTTGATCTTTTCTACGGGGTCTGACGCTCAGTGGAACGAAAACTCACGTTAAGGGATTTTGGT
CATGAGATTATCAAAAAGGATCTTCACCTAGATCCTTTTGCGGCCGGCCGCAAATCAATCTAAAGTATAT
ATGAGTAAACTTGGTCTGACAGTTACCAATGCTTAATCAGTGAGGCACCTATCTCAGCGATCTGTCTATT
TCGTTCATCCATAGTTGCCTGACTCCCCGTCGTGTAGATAACTACGATACGGGAGGGCTTACCATCTGGC
CCCAGTGCTGCAATGATACCGCGAGACCCACGCTCACCGGCTCCAGATTTATCAGCAATAAACCAGCCAG
CCGGAAGGGCCGAGCGCAGAAGTGGTCCTGCAACTTTATCCGCCTCCATCCAGTCTATTAATTGTTGCCG
GGAAGCTAGAGTAAGTAGTTCGCCAGTTAATAGTTTGCGCAACGTTGTTGCCATTGCTACAGGCATCGTG
GTGTCACGCTCGTCGTTTGGTATGGCTTCATTCAGCTCCGGTTCCCAACGATCAAGGCGAGTTACATGAT
CCCCCATGTTGTGCAAAAAAGCGGTTAGCTCCTTCGGTCCTCCGATCGTTGTCAGAAGTAAGTTGGCCGC
AGTGTTATCACTCATGGTTATGGCAGCACTGCATAATTCTCTTACTGTCATGCCATCCGTAAGATGCTTT
TCTGTGACTGGTGAGTACTCAACCAAGTCATTCTGAGAATAGTGTATGCGGCGACCGAGTTGCTCTTGCC
CGGCGTCAATACGGGATAATACCGCGCCACATAGCAGAACTTTAAAAGTGCTCATCATTGGAAAACGTTC
TTCGGGGCGAAAACTCTCAAGGATCTTACCGCTGTTGAGATCCAGTTCGATGTAACCCACTCGTGCACCC
AACTGATCTTCAGCATCTTTTACTTTCACCAGCGTTTCTGGGTGAGCAAAAACAGGAAGGCAAAATGCCG
CAAAAAAGGGAATAAGGGCGACACGGAAATGTTGAATACTCATACTCTTCCTTTTTCAATATTATTGAAG
CATTTATCAGGGTTATTGTCTCATGAGCGGATACATATTTGAATGTATTTAGAAAAATAAACAAATAGGG
GTTCCGCGCACATTTC
